>Addgene plasmid #231736 | pLIB-FLAG(N)-CDK12-KiD(700-1082) | addgene full sequence | sequence record 463313 | Addgene NGS Result
GAAGGAAATTGTCACAGATAAACAAGATGCACTGGATTTCAAGAAGGACAAAGGTGCCTTTTACCTTGTA
TTTGAGTATATGGACCATGACTTAATGGGACTGCTAGAATCTGGTTTGGTGCACTTTTCTGAGGACCATA
TCAAGTCGTTCATGAAACAGCTAATGGAAGGATTGGAATACTGTCACAAAAAGAATTTCCTGCATCGGGA
TATTAAGTGTTCTAACATTTTGCTGAATAACAGTGGGCAAATCAAACTAGCAGATTTTGGACTTGCTCGG
CTCTATAACTCTGAAGAGAGTCGCCCTTACACAAACAAAGTCATTACTTTGTGGTACCGACCTCCAGAAC
TACTGCTAGGAGAGGAACGTTACACACCAGCCATAGATGTTTGGAGCTGTGGATGTATTCTTGGGGAACT
ATTCACAAAGAAGCCTATTTTTCAAGCCAATCTGGAACTGGCTCAGCTAGAACTGATCAGCCGACTTTGT
GGTAGCCCTTGTCCAGCTGTGTGGCCTGATGTTATCAAACTGCCCTACTTCAACACCATGAAACCGAAGA
AGCAATATCGAAGGCGTCTACGAGAAGAATTCTCTTTCATTCCTTCTGCAGCACTTGATTTATTGGACCA
CATGCTGACACTAGATCCTAGTAAGCGGTGCACAGCTGAACAGACCCTACAGAGCGACTTCCTTAAAGAT
GTCGAACTCAGCAAAATGGCTCCTCCAGACCTCCCCCACTGGCAGGATTGCCATGAGTTGTGGAGTAAGA
AACGGCGACGTCAGCGACAAAGTGGTGTTGTAGTCGAAGAGCCACCTCCATCCAAAACTTCTCGAAAAGA
AACTACCTCAGGGACAAGTACTGAGCCTGTGAAGAACAGCTAAAAGCTTGTCGAGAAGTACTGAGCCTGT
GAAGAACAGCTAAAAGCTTGTCGAGAAGTACTGAGCCTGTGAAGAACAGCTAAAAGCTTGTCGAGAAGTA
CTGAGCCTGTGAAGAACAGCTAAAAGCTTGTCGAGAAGTACTGAGCCTGTGAAGAACAGCTAAAAGCTTG
TCGAGAAGTACTGAGCCTGTGAAGAACAGCTAAAAGCTTGTCGAGAAGTACTAGAGGATCATAATCAGCC
ATACCACATTTGTAGAGGTTTTACTTGCTTTAAAAAACCTCCCACACCTCCCCCTGAACCTGAAACATAA
AATGAATGCAATTGTTGTTGTTAACTTGTTTATTGCAGCTTATAATGGTTACAAATAAAGCAATAGCATC
ACAAATTTCACAAATAAAGCATTTTTTTCACTGCATTCTAGTTGTGGTTTGTCCAAACTCATCAATGTAT
CTTATCATGTCTGGATCTGATCACTGCTTGAGCCTAGAAGATCCGGCTGCTAACAAAGCCCGAAAGGAAG
CTGAGTTGGCTGCTGCCACCGCTGAGCAATAACTATCATAACCCCTAGGAGATCCGAACCAGATAAGTGA
AATCTAGTTCCAAACTATTTTGTCATTTTTAATTTTCGTATTAGCTTACGACGCTACACCCAGTTCCCAT
CTATTTTGTCACTCTTCCCTAAATAATCCTTAAAAACTCCATTTCCACCCCTCCCAGTTCCCAACTATTT
TGTCCGCCCACAGCGGGGCATTTTTCTTCCTGTTATGTTTTTAATCAAACATCCTGCCAACTCCATGTGA
CAAACCGTCATCTTCGGCTACTTTTTCTCTGTCACAGAATGAAAATTTTTCTGTCATCTCTTCGTTATTA
ATGTTTGTAATTGACTGAATATCAACGCTTATTTGCAGCCTGAATGGCGAATGGG
[124 nt withheld, positions 1806-1929]
C
[91 nt withheld, positions 1931-2021]
A
[49 nt withheld, positions 2023-2071]
CCTTTGACGTTGGAGTCCACGTTCTT
[37 nt withheld, positions 2098-2134]
ACCCTATCTCGGTCTATTCTTTTGATTTATAAGGGATTTTGCCGATTTCGGCCTATTGGTTAAAAAATGA
GCTGATTTAACAAAAATTTAACGCGAATTTTAACAAAATATTAACGCTTACAATTTAGGTGGCACTTTTC
GGGGAAATGTGCGCGGAACCCCTATTTGTTTATTTTTCTAAATACATTCAAATATGTATCCGCTCATGAG
ACAATAACCCTGATAAATGCTTCAATAATATTGAAAAAGGAAGAGTATGAGTATTCAACATTTCCGTGTC
GCCCTTATTCCCTTTTTTGCGGCATTTTGCCTTCCTGTTTTTGCTCACCCAGAAACGCTGGTGAAAGTAA
AAGATGCTGAAGATCAGTTGGGTGCACGAGTGGGTTACATCGAACTGGATCTCAACAGCGGTAAGATCCT
TGAGAGTTTTCGCCCCGAAGAACGTTTTCCAATGATGAGCACTTTTAAAGTTCTGCTATGTGGCGCGGTA
TTATCCCGTATTGACGCCGGGCAAGAGCAACTCGGTCGCCGCATACACTATTCTCAGAATGACTTGGTTG
AGTACTCACCAGTCACAGAAAAGCATCTTACGGATGGCATGACAGTAAGAGAATTATGCAGTGCTGCCAT
AACCATGAGTGATAACACTGCGGCCAACTTACTTCTGACAACGATCGGAGGACCGAAGGAGCTAACCGCT
TTTTTGCACAACATGGGGGATCATGTAACTCGCCTTGATCGTTGGGAACCGGAGCTGAATGAAGCCATAC
CAAACGACGAGCGTGACACCACGATGCCTGTAGCAATGGCAACAACGTTGCGCAAACTATTAACTGGCGA
ACTACTTACTCTAGCTTCCCGGCAACAATTAATAGACTGGATGGAGGCGGATAAAGTTGCAGGACCACTT
CTGCGCTCGGCCCTTCCGGCTGGCTGGTTTATTGCTGATAAATCTGGAGCCGGTGAGCGTGGGTCTCGCG
GTATCATTGCAGCACTGGGGCCAGATGGTAAGCCCTCCCGTATCGTAGTTATCTACACGACGGGGAGTCA
GGCAACTATGGATGAACGAAATAGACAGATCGCTGAGATAGGTGCCTCACTGATTAAGCATTGGTAACTG
TCAGACCAAGTTTACTCATATATACTTTAGATTGATTTAAAACTTCATTTTTAATTTAAAAGGATCTAGG
TGAAGATCCTTTTTGATAATCTCATGACCAAAATCCCTTAACGTGAGTTTTCGTTCCACTGAGCGTCAGA
CCCCGTAGAAAAGATCAAAGGATCTTCTTGAGATCCTTTTTTTCTGCGCGTAATCTGCTGCTTGCAAACA
AAAAAACCACCGCTACCAGCGGTGGTTTGTTTGCCGGATCAAGAGCTACCAACTCTTTTTCCGAAGGTAA
CTGGCTTCAGCAGAGCGCAGATACCAAATACTATTCTTCTAGTGTAGCCGTAGTTAGGCCACCACTTCAA
GAACTCTGTAGCACCGCCTACATACCTCGCTCTGCTAATCCTGTTACCAGTGGCTGCTGCCAGTGGCGAT
AAGTCGTGTCTTACCGGGTTGGACTCAAGACGATAGTTACCGGATAAGGCGCAGCGGTCGGGCTGAACGG
GGGGTTCGTGCACACAGCCCAGCTTGGAGCGAACGACCTACACCGAACTGAGATACCTACAGCGTGAGCT
ATGAGAAAGCGCCACGCTTCCCGAAGGGAGAAAGGCGGACAGGTATCCGGTAAGCGGCAGGGTCGGAACA
GGAGAGCGCACGAGGGAGCTTCCAGGGGGAAACGCCTGGTATCTTTATAGTCCTGTCGGGTTTCGCCACC
TCTGACTTGAGCGTCGATTTTTGTGATGCTCGTCAGGGGGGCGGAGCCTATGGAAAAACGCCAGCAACGC
GGCCTTTTTACGGTTCCTGGCCTTTTGCTGGCCTTTTGCTCACATGTTCTTTCCTGCGTTATCCCCTGAT
TCTGTGGATAACCGTATTACCGCCTTTGAGTGAGCTGATACCGCTCGCCGCAGCCGAACGACCGAGCGCA
GCGAGTCAGTGAGCGAGGAAGCGGAAGAGCGCCTGATGCGGTATTTTCTCCTTACGCATCTGTGCGGTAT
TTCACACCGCATAGACCAGCCGCGTAACCTGGCAAAATCGGTTACGGTTGAGTAATAAATGGATGCCCTG
CGTAAGCGGGTGTGGGCGGACAATAAAGTCTTAAACTGAACAAAATAGATCTAAACTATGACAATAAAGT
CTTAAACTAGACAGAATAGTTGTAAACTGAAATCAGTCCAGTTATGCTGTGAAAAAGCATACTGGACTTT
TGTTATGGCTAAAGCAAACTCTTCATTTTCTGAAGTGCAAATTGCCCGTCGTATTAAAGAGGGGCGTGGC
CAAGGGCATGGTAAAGACTATATTCGCGGCGTTGTGACAATTTACCGAACAACTCCGCGGCCGGGAAGCC
GATCTCGGCTTGAACGAATTGTTAGGTGGCGGTACTTGGGTCGATATCAAAGTGCATCACTTCTTCCCGT
ATGCCCAACTTTGTATAGAGAGCCACTGCGGGATCGTCACCGTAATCTGCTTGCACGTAGATCACATAAG
CACCAAGCGCGTTGGCCTCATGCTTGAGGAGATTGATGAGCGCGGTGGCAATGCCCTGCCTCCGGTGCTC
GCCGGAGACTGCGAGATCATAGATATAGATCTCACTACGCGGCTGCTCAAACTTGGGCAGAACGTAAGCC
GCGAGAGCGCCAACAACCGCTTCTTGGTCGAAGGCAGCAAGCGCGATGAATGTCTTACTACGGAGCAAGT
TCCCGAGGTAATCGGAGTCCGGCTGATGTTGGGAGTAGGTGGCTACGTCTCCGAACTCACGACCGAAAAG
ATCAAGAGCAGCCCGCATGGATTTGACTTGGTCAGGGCCGAGCCTACATGTGCGAATGATGCCCATACTT
GAGCCACCTAACTTTGTTTTAGGGCGACTGCCCTGCTGCGTAACATCGTTGCTGCTGCGTAACATCGTTG
CTGCTCCATAACATCAAACATCGACCCACGGCGTAACGCGCTTGCTGCTTGGATGCCCGAGGCATAGACT
GTACAAAAAAACAGTCATAACAAGCCATGAAAACCGCCACTGCGCCGTTACCACCGCTGCGTTCGGTCAA
GGTTCTGGACCAGTTGCGTGAGCGCATACGCTACTTGCATTACAGTTTACGAACCGAACAGGCTTATGTC
AACTGGGTTTGTGCCTTCATCCGTTTCCACGGTGTGCGTCACCCGGCAACCTTGGGCAGCAGCGAAGTCG
AGGCATTTCTGTCCTGGCTGGCGAACGAGCGCAAGGTTTCGGTCTCCACGCATCGTCAGGCATTGGCGGC
CTTGCTGTTCTTCTACGGCAAGGTGCTGTGCACGGATCTGCCCTTGCTTCAGGAGATCGGTAGACCTCGG
CCGTCGCGGCGCTTGCCGGTGGTGCTGACCCCGGATGAAGTGGTTCGCATCCTCGGTTTTCTGGAAGGCG
AGCATCGTTTGTTCGCCCAGGACTCTAGCTATAGTTCTAGTGGTTGGCTACAGCTTTGTTTGTACTATCA
ACAGGTTGAACTGCTGATCAACAGATCCTCTACGCGGCCGCGGTACCATAACTTCGTATAGCATACATTA
TACGAAGTTATCTGGTTTTACTAGTATCGATTCGCGACCTACTCCGGAATATTAATAGATCATGGAGATA
ATTAAAATGATAACCATCTCGCAAATAAATAAGTATTTTACTGTTTTCGTAACAGTTTTGTAATAAAAAA
ACCTATAAATATTCCGGATTATTCATACCGTCCCACCATCGGGCGCGGATCCATGGACTACAAGGACGAC
GATGACAAGCTCGATCTTGAAGTCCTCTTTCAGGGACCCATGCCAAAAATTTGTTGTCCTCGTTATGGAG
AAAGAAGACAAACAGAAAGCGACTGGGGGAAACGCTGTGTGGACAAGTTTGACATTATTGGGATTATTGG
AGAAGGAACCTATGGCCAAGTATATAAAGCCAAGGACAAAGACACAGGAGAACTAGTGGCTCTGAAGAAG
GTGAGACTAGACAATGAGAAAGAGGGCTTCCCAATCACAGCCATTCGTGAAATCAAAATCCTTCGTCAGT
TAATCCACCGAAGTGTTGTTAACAT
Features (pLannotate 1.2.2; 20 found; start..end, strand, type, name):
   1107..1190    +  CDS            large T antigen (fragment): large T antigen from SV40 (simian virus 40)
   1213..1347    +  polyA_signal   SV40 poly(A) signal: SV40 polyadenylation signal
   1376..1425    +  CDS            SET1 (fragment): solubility-enhancement tag derived from T7 phage gene 10B
   1457..1622    -  mobile_element Tn7L: mini-Tn7 element (left end of the Tn7 transposon) Tn7
   1785..1801    +  CDS            lacZα (fragment): LacZα fragment of β-galactosidase; lacZ fragment
   1806..2260    +  rep_origin     f1 ori (sequence partly withheld): f1 bacteriophage origin of replication; arrow indicates direction of (+) strand synthesis
   2286..2390    +  promoter       AmpR promoter: bla
   2391..3251    +  CDS            AmpR: β-lactamase; bla; confers resistance to ampicillin, carbenicillin, and related antibiotics
   3422..4010    +  rep_origin     ori: high-copy-number ColE1/pMB1/pBR322/pUC origin of replication
   4196..4247    -  misc_feature   bom (fragment): basis of mobility region from pBR322
   4315..4539    -  mobile_element Tn7R: mini-Tn7 element (right end of the Tn7 transposon) Tn7
   4606..5139    -  CDS            GmR: gentamycin acetyltransferase; aacC1; confers resistance to gentamycin
   5328..5356    -  promoter       Pc promoter: intI1 (promoter lies within the coding sequence); class 1 integron promoter
   5334..5696    -  CDS            YPR2_ECOLX (fragment): Protein predicted: Swiss-Prot protein existence level 4. From Escherichia coli.
   5696..5723    -  rep_origin     R6K γ ori (fragment): γ replication origin from E. coli plasmid R6K; requires the R6K initiator protein pi for replication
   5752..5785    +  protein_bind   loxP: Cre-mediated recombination occurs in the 8-bp core sequence (GCATACAT). Cre recombinase
   5833..5924    +  promoter       polyhedrin promoter: polh from Autographa californica; promoter for the baculovirus polyhedrin gene
   5973..5993    +  CDS            FLAG (fragment): FLAG® epitope tag, followed by an enterokinase cleavage site
   6000..6023    +  CDS            HRV 3C site: recognition and cleavage site for human rhinovirus 3C and PreScission proteases
   6078..769     +  CDS            CDKC-1 (fragment) (across the origin): CDKC1_ARATH - Experimental evidence at protein level: Swiss-Prot protein existence level 1. From Arabidopsis thaliana (Mouse-ear cress).
