[The description below was written by a language model from this plasmid's Addgene catalogue record and pLannotate feature annotations shown in this document.]
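Description:
pLIB-FLAG(N)-CDK12-KiD(700-1082) is a baculovirus transfer plasmid built on the pLIB backbone for producing a fragment of human CDK12 in insect cells. In bacteria it replicates from a high-copy ColE1/pUC-type origin and is selected with ampicillin through a β-lactamase gene; an f1 origin is also annotated. The expression cassette sits between the Tn7L and Tn7R ends of a mini-Tn7 element together with a gentamicin acetyltransferase marker driven by the integron Pc promoter. This arrangement normally allows Tn7 transposition of the cassette into a baculoviral bacmid, with gentamicin resistance marking the transposed segment. A loxP site lies just upstream of the promoter. Short hits to R6K γ ori, lacZα, bom, SET1 and SV40 large T antigen are fragments only and are probably backbone remnants or annotation artefacts rather than functional parts.

The payload is residues 700-1082 of human CDK12, which the name labels "KiD", presumably the kinase domain region. It was inserted by Gibson cloning. Transcription is driven by the polyhedrin promoter from Autographa californica nucleopolyhedrovirus, a very late baculoviral promoter, and terminated by an SV40 polyadenylation signal. The coding sequence begins with an N-terminal FLAG epitope followed by an HRV 3C protease site, so the protein can be captured by anti-FLAG affinity and the tag then cleaved off. The automated annotation labels the insert, which spans the sequence origin, as a fragment of an Arabidopsis CDKC-1 kinase. This reflects homology among cyclin-dependent kinases and does not contradict the catalogue entry. The stated purpose is protein expression in insect cells, and the associated study concerns CDK12/13 kinase activity and RNA polymerase II CTD phosphorylation, though the record does not describe specific downstream assays.
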