Addgene plasmid #231736: pLIB-FLAG(N)-CDK12-KiD(700-1082)
Purpose: Protein expression in insect cells
Depositing lab: Jesper Svejstrup. Depositing organization: University of Copenhagen. Publication: PAF1C-mediated activation of CDK12/13 kinase activity is critical for CTD phosphorylation and transcript elongation. Lopez Martinez D, Todorovski I, Noe Gonzalez M, Rusimbi C, Blears D, Khallou N, Han Z, Dirac-Svejstrup AB, Svejstrup JQ. Mol Cell. 2025 May 15;85(10):1952-1967.e8. doi: 10.1016/j.molcel.2025.04.012. Epub 2025 May 1. PubMed 40315851.
Backbone
  Vector backbone: pLIB
  Vector type: Insect Expression
Growth in bacteria
  Bacterial resistance: Ampicillin, 100 μg/mL
  Growth temperature: 37°C
  Growth strain: DH5alpha
  Copy number: High Copy
Gene/Insert
  Gene/Insert name: CDK12
  Species: H. sapiens (human)
  Mutation: CDK12(700-1082)
  Entrez Gene: CDK12 (a.k.a. CRK7, CRKR, CRKRS)
  Tag / fusion protein: Flag-3C (N terminal on insert)
  Cloning method: Gibson Cloning
Terms and licenses: Academic/Nonprofit Terms; Industry Terms: Not Available to Industry
Depositor comments: Please visit https://doi.org/10.1101/2024.10.14.618141 for bioRxiv preprint.
How to cite: pLIB-FLAG(N)-CDK12-KiD(700-1082) was a gift from Jesper Svejstrup (Addgene plasmid # 231736 ; http://n2t.net/addgene:231736 ; RRID:Addgene_231736)
